>Addgene plasmid #167831 | pLV x EF1a_EKAREN4(TA)-ires-blast | addgene full sequence | sequence record 330716 | Addgene NGS Result
CGGTCGTTAACATTAAGCTAGCCTAGTGCCATTTGTTCAGTGGCCCGGGAATTCCGCCCCTCTCCCCCCC
TAACGTTACTGGCCGAAGCCGCTTGGAATAAGGCCGGTGTGCGTTTGTCTATATGTTATTTTCCACCATA
TTGCCGTCTTTTGGCAATGTGAGGGCCCGGAAACCTGGCCCTGTCTTCTTGACGAGCATTCCTAGGGGTC
TTTCCCCTCTCGCCAAAGGAATGCAAGGTCTGTTGAATGTCGTGAAGGAAGCAGTTCCTCTGGAAGCTTC
TTGAAGACAAACAACGTCTGTAGCGACCCTTTGCAGGCAGCGGAACCCCCCACCTGGCGACAGGTGCCTC
TGCGGCCAAAAGCCACGTGTATAAGATACACCTGCAAAGGCGGCACAACCCCAGTGCCACGTTGTGAGTT
GGATAGTTGTGGAAAGAGTCAAATGGCTCTCCTCAAGCGTATTCAACAAGGGGCTGAAGGATGCCCAGAA
GGTACCCCATTGTATGGGATCTGATCTGGGGCCTCGGTGCACATGCTTTACATGTGTTTAGTCGAGGTTA
AAAAAACGTCTAGGCCCCCCGAACCACGGGGACGTGGTTTTCCTTTGAAAAACACGATGATAATATGGAT
ATGGCCACAACGGTCGCCACCATGGCCAAGCCTTTGTCTCAAGAAGAATCCACCCTCATTGAAAGAGCAA
CGGCTACAATCAACAGCATCCCCATCTCTGAAGACTACAGCGTCGCCAGCGCAGCTCTCTCTAGCGACGG
CCGCATCTTCACTGGTGTCAATGTATATCATTTTACTGGGGGACCTTGTGCAGAACTCGTGGTGCTGGGC
ACTGCTGCTGCTGCGGCAGCTGGCAACCTGACTTGTATCGTCGCGATCGGAAATGAGAACAGGGGCATCT
TGAGCCCCTGCGGACGGTGCCGACAGGTGCTTCTCGATCTGCATCCTGGGATCAAAGCCATAGTGAAGGA
CAGTGATGGACAGCCGACGGCAGTTGGGATTCGTGAATTGCTGCCCTCTGGTTATGTGTGGGAGGGCTAA
TACGTAATGCATGTATTCAATCTAAGCAGGCTTTCACTTTCTCGCCAACTTACAAGGCCTTTCTGTGTAA
ACAATACCTGAACCTTTACCCCGTTGCCCGGCAACGGCCAGGTCTGTGCCAAGTGTTTGCTGACGCAACC
CCCACTGGCTGGGGCTTGGTCATGGGCCATCAGCGCATGCGTGGAACCTTTTCGGCTCCTCTGCCGATCC
ATACTGCGGAACTCCTAGCCGCTTGTTTTGCTCGCAGCAGGTCTGGAGCAAACATTATCGGGACTGATAA
CTCTGTTGTCCTATCCCGCAAATATACATCGTTTCCATGGCTGCTAGGCTGTGCTGCCAACTGGATCCTG
CGCGGGACGTCCTTTGTTTACGTCCCGTCGGCGCTGAATCCTGCGGACGACCCTTCTCGGGGTCGCTTGG
GACTCTCTCGTCCCCTTCTCCGTCTGCCGTTCCGACCGACCACGGGGCGCACCTCTCTTTACGCGGACTC
CCCGTCTGTGCCTTCTCATCTGCCGGACCGTGTGCACTTCGCTTCACCTCTGCACGTCGCATGGAGACCA
CCGTGAACGCCCACCAAATATTGCCCAAGGTCTTACATAAGAGGACTCTTGGACTCTCAGCAATGTCAAC
GACCGACCTTGAGGCATACTTCAAAGACTGTTTGTTTAAAGACTGGGAGGAGTTGGGGGAGGAGATTAGG
TTAAAGGTCTTTGTACTAGGAGGCTGTAGGCATAAATTGGTCTGCGCACCAGCACCATGGCGCAATCACT
AGAGCGGGGTACCTTTAAGACCAATGACTTACAAGGCAGCTGTAGATCTTAGCCACTTTTTAAAAGAAAA
GGGGGGACTGGAAGGGCTAATTCACTCCCAACGAAGACAAGATCTGCTTTTTGCTTGTACTGGGTCTCTC
TGGTTAGACCAGATCTGAGCCTGGGAGCTCTCTGGCTAACTAGGGAACCCACTGCTTAAGCCTCAATAAA
GCTTGCCTTGAGTGCTTCAAGTAGTGTGTGCCCGTCTGTTGTGTGACTCTGGTAACTAGAGATCCCTCAG
ACCCTTTTAGTCAGTGTGGAAAATCTCTAGCAGTAGTAGTTCATGTCATCTTATTATTCAGTATTTATAA
CTTGCAAAGAAATGAATATCAGAGAGTGAGAGGAACTTGTTTATTGCAGCTTATAATGGTTACAAATAAA
GCAATAGCATCACAAATTTCACAAATAAAGCATTTTTTTCACTGCATTCTAGTTGTGGTTTGTCCAAACT
CATCAATGTATCTTATCATGTCTGGCTCTAGCTATCCCGCCCCTAACTCCGCCCATCCCGCCCCTAACTC
CGCCCAGTTCCGCCCATTCTCCGCCCCATGGCTGACTAATTTTTTTTATTTATGCAGAGGCCGAGGCCGC
CTCGGCCTCTGAGCTATTCCAGAAGTAGTGAGGAGGCTTTTTTGGAGGCCTAGGGACGTACCCAATTCGC
CCTATAGTGAGTCGTATTACGCGCGCTCACTGGCCGTCGTTTTACAACGTCGTGACTGGGAAAACCCTGG
CGTTACCCAACTTAATCGCCTTGCAGCACATCCCCCTTTCGCCAGCTGGCGTAATAGCGAAGAGGCCCGC
ACCGATCGCCCTTCCCAACAGTTGCGCAGCCTGAATGGCGAATGGG
[124 nt withheld, positions 2707-2830]
C
[91 nt withheld, positions 2832-2922]
A
[49 nt withheld, positions 2924-2972]
CCTTTGACGTTGGAGTCCACGTTCTTT
[37 nt withheld, positions 3000-3036]
ACCCTATCTCGGTCTATTCTTTTGATTTATAAGGGATTTTGCCGATTTCGGCCTATTGGTTAAAAAATGA
GCTGATTTAACAAAAATTTAACGCGAATTTTAACAAAATATTAACGCTTACAATTTAGGTGGCACTTTTC
GGGGAAATGTGCGCGGAACCCCTATTTGTTTATTTTTCTAAATACATTCAAATATGTATCCGCTCATGAG
ACAATAACCCTGATAAATGCTTCAATAATATTGAAAAAGGAAGAGTATGAGTATTCAACATTTCCGTGTC
GCCCTTATTCCCTTTTTTGCGGCATTTTGCCTTCCTGTTTTTGCTCACCCAGAAACGCTGGTGAAAGTAA
AAGATGCTGAAGATCAGTTGGGTGCACGAGTGGGTTACATCGAACTGGATCTCAACAGCGGTAAGATCCT
TGAGAGTTTTCGCCCCGAAGAACGTTTTCCAATGATGAGCACTTTTAAAGTTCTGCTATGTGGCGCGGTA
TTATCCCGTATTGACGCCGGGCAAGAGCAACTCGGTCGCCGCATACACTATTCTCAGAATGACTTGGTTG
AGTACTCACCAGTCACAGAAAAGCATCTTACGGATGGCATGACAGTAAGAGAATTATGCAGTGCTGCCAT
AACCATGAGTGATAACACTGCGGCCAACTTACTTCTGACAACGATCGGAGGACCGAAGGAGCTAACCGCT
TTTTTGCACAACATGGGGGATCATGTAACTCGCCTTGATCGTTGGGAACCGGAGCTGAATGAAGCCATAC
CAAACGACGAGCGTGACACCACGATGCCTGTAGCAATGGCAACAACGTTGCGCAAACTATTAACTGGCGA
ACTACTTACTCTAGCTTCCCGGCAACAATTAATAGACTGGATGGAGGCGGATAAAGTTGCAGGACCACTT
CTGCGCTCGGCCCTTCCGGCTGGCTGGTTTATTGCTGATAAATCTGGAGCCGGTGAGCGTGGGTCTCGCG
GTATCATTGCAGCACTGGGGCCAGATGGTAAGCCCTCCCGTATCGTAGTTATCTACACGACGGGGAGTCA
GGCAACTATGGATGAACGAAATAGACAGATCGCTGAGATAGGTGCCTCACTGATTAAGCATTGGTAACTG
TCAGACCAAGTTTACTCATATATACTTTAGATTGATTTAAAACTTCATTTTTAATTTAAAAGGATCTAGG
TGAAGATCCTTTTTGATAATCTCATGACCAAAATCCCTTAACGTGAGTTTTCGTTCCACTGAGCGTCAGA
CCCCGTAGAAAAGATCAAAGGATCTTCTTGAGATCCTTTTTTTCTGCGCGTAATCTGCTGCTTGCAAACA
AAAAAACCACCGCTACCAGCGGTGGTTTGTTTGCCGGATCAAGAGCTACCAACTCTTTTTCCGAAGGTAA
CTGGCTTCAGCAGAGCGCAGATACCAAATACTGTTCTTCTAGTGTAGCCGTAGTTAGGCCACCACTTCAA
GAACTCTGTAGCACCGCCTACATACCTCGCTCTGCTAATCCTGTTACCAGTGGCTGCTGCCAGTGGCGAT
AAGTCGTGTCTTACCGGGTTGGACTCAAGACGATAGTTACCGGATAAGGCGCAGCGGTCGGGCTGAACGG
GGGGTTCGTGCACACAGCCCAGCTTGGAGCGAACGACCTACACCGAACTGAGATACCTACAGCGTGAGCT
ATGAGAAAGCGCCACGCTTCCCGAAGGGAGAAAGGCGGACAGGTATCCGGTAAGCGGCAGGGTCGGAACA
GGAGAGCGCACGAGGGAGCTTCCAGGGGGAAACGCCTGGTATCTTTATAGTCCTGTCGGGTTTCGCCACC
TCTGACTTGAGCGTCGATTTTTGTGATGCTCGTCAGGGGGGCGGAGCCTATGGAAAAACGCCAGCAACGC
GGCCTTTTTACGGTTCCTGGCCTTTTGCTGGCCTTTTGCTCACATGTTCTTTCCTGCGTTATCCCCTGAT
TCTGTGGATAACCGTATTACCGCCTTTGAGTGAGCTGATACCGCTCGCCGCAGCCGAACGACCGAGCGCA
GCGAGTCAGTGAGCGAGGAAGCGGAAGAGCGCCCAATACGCAAACCGCCTCTCCCCGCGCGTTGGCCGAT
TCATTAATGCAGCTGGCACGACAGGTTTCCCGACTGGAAAGCGGGCAGTGAGCGCAACGCAATTAATGTG
AGTTAGCTCACTCATTAGGCACCCCAGGCTTTACACTTTATGCTTCCGGCTCGTATGTTGTGTGGAATTG
TGAGCGGATAACAATTTCACACAGGAAACAGCTATGACCATGATTACGCCAAGCGCGCAATTAACCCTCA
CTAAAGGGAACAAAAGCTGGAGCTGCAAGCTTAATGTAGTCTTATGCAATACTCTTGTAGTCTTGCAACA
TGGTAACGATGAGTTAGCAACATGCCTTACAAGGAGAGAAAAAGCACCGTGCATGCCGATTGGTGGAAGT
AAGGTGGTACGATCGTGCCTTATTAGGAAGGCAACAGACGGGTCTGACATGGATTGGACGAACCACTGAA
TTGCCGCATTGCAGAGATATTGTATTTAAGTGCCTAGCTCGATACATAAACGGGTCTCTCTGGTTAGACC
AGATCTGAGCCTGGGAGCTCTCTGGCTAACTAGGGAACCCACTGCTTAAGCCTCAATAAAGCTTGCCTTG
AGTGCTTCAAGTAGTGTGTGCCCGTCTGTTGTGTGACTCTGGTAACTAGAGATCCCTCAGACCCTTTTAG
TCAGTGTGGAAAATCTCTAGCAGTGGCGCCCGAACAGGGACTTGAAAGCGAAAGGGAAACCAGAGGAGCT
CTCTCGACGCAGGACTCGGCTTGCTGAAGCGCGCACGGCAAGAGGCGAGGGGCGGCGACTGGTGAGTACG
CCAAAAATTTTGACTAGCGGAGGCTAGAAGGAGAGAGATGGGTGCGAGAGCGTCAGTATTAAGCGGGGGA
GAATTAGATCGCGATGGGAAAAAATTCGGTTAAGGCCAGGGGGAAAGAAAAAATATAAATTAAAACATAT
AGTATGGGCAAGCAGGGAGCTAGAACGATTCGCAGTTAATCCTGGCCTGTTAGAAACATCAGAAGGCTGT
AGACAAATACTGGGACAGCTACAACCATCCCTTCAGACAGGATCAGAAGAACTTAGATCATTATATAATA
CAGTAGCAACCCTCTATTGTGTGCATCAAAGGATAGAGATAAAAGACACCAAGGAAGCTTTAGACAAGAT
AGAGGAAGAGCAAAACAAAAGTAAGACCACCGCACAGCAAGCGGCCGCTGATCTTCAGACCTGGAGGAGG
AGATATGAGGGACAATTGGAGAAGTGAATTATATAAATATAAAGTAGTAAAAATTGAACCATTAGGAGTA
GCACCCACCAAGGCAAAGAGAAGAGTGGTGCAGAGAGAAAAAAGAGCAGTGGGAATAGGAGCTTTGTTCC
TTGGGTTCTTGGGAGCAGCAGGAAGCACTATGGGCGCAGCGTCAATGACGCTGACGGTACAGGCCAGACA
ATTATTGTCTGGTATAGTGCAGCAGCAGAACAATTTGCTGAGGGCTATTGAGGCGCAACAGCATCTGTTG
CAACTCACAGTCTGGGGCATCAAGCAGCTCCAGGCAAGAATCCTGGCTGTGGAAAGATACCTAAAGGATC
AACAGCTCCTGGGGATTTGGGGTTGCTCTGGAAAACTCATTTGCACCACTGCTGTGCCTTGGAATGCTAG
TTGGAGTAATAAATCTCTGGAACAGATTTGGAATCACACGACCTGGATGGAGTGGGACAGAGAAATTAAC
AATTACACAAGCTTAATACACTCCTTAATTGAAGAATCGCAAAACCAGCAAGAAAAGAATGAACAAGAAT
TATTGGAATTAGATAAATGGGCAAGTTTGTGGAATTGGTTTAACATAACAAATTGGCTGTGGTATATAAA
ATTATTCATAATGATAGTAGGAGGCTTGGTAGGTTTAAGAATAGTTTTTGCTGTACTTTCTATAGTGAAT
AGAGTTAGGCAGGGATATTCACCATTATCGTTTCAGACCCACCTCCCAACCCCGAGGGGACCCGACAGGC
CCGAAGGAATAGAAGAAGAAGGTGGAGAGAGAGACAGAGACAGATCCATTCGATTAGTGAACGGATCTCG
ACGGTATCGGTTTTAAAAGAAAAGGGGGGATTGGGGGGTACAGTGCAGGGGAAAGAATAGTAGACATAAT
AGCAACAGACATACAAACTAAAGAATTACAAAAACAAATTACAAAAATTCAAAATTTTATCGATCATATG
ACTAGAGCGGCCTTAGGCTCCGGTGCGCGTCAGTGGGCAGAGCGCACATCGCCCACAGTCCCCGAGAAGT
TGGGGGGAGGGGTCGGCAATTGAACCGGTGCCTAGAGAAGGTGGCGCGGGGTAAACTGGGAAAGTGATGT
CGTGTACTGGCTCCGCCTTTTTCCCGAGGGTGGGGGAGAACCGTATATAAGTGCAGTAGTCGCCGTGAAC
GTTCTTTTTCGCAACGGGTTTGCCGCCAGAACACAGGTAAGTGCCGTGTGTGGTTCCCGCGGGCCTGGCC
TCTTTACGGGTTATGGCCCTTGCGTGCCTTGAATTACTTCCACCTGGCTCCAGTACGTGATTCTTGATCC
CGAGCTGGAGCCAGGGGCGGGCCTTGCGCTTTAGGAGCCCCTTCGCCTCGTGCTTGAGTTGAGGCCTGGC
CTGGGCGCTGGGGCCGCCGCGTGCGAATCTGGTGGCACCTTCGCGCCTGTCTCGCTGCTTTCGATAAGTC
TCTAGCCATTTAAAATTTTTGATGACCTGCTGCGACGCTTTTTTTCTGGCAAGATAGTCTTGTAAATGCG
GGCCAGGATCTGCACACTGGTATTTCGGTTTTTGGGGCCGCGGGCGGCGACGGGGCCCGTGCGTCCCAGC
GCACATGTTCGGCGAGGCGGGGCCTGCGAGCGCGGCCACCGAGAATCGGACGGGGGTAGTCTCAAGCTGG
CCGGCCTGCTCTGGTGCCTGGCCTCGCGCCGCCGTGTATCGCCCCGCCCTGGGCGGCAAGGCTGGCCCGG
TCGGCACCAGTTGCGTGAGCGGAAAGATGGCCGCTTCCCGGCCCTGCTCCAGGGGGCTCAAAATGGAGGA
CGCGGCGCTCGGGAGAGCGGGCGGGTGAGTCACCCACACAAAGGAAAGGGGCCTTTCCGTCCTCAGCCGT
CGCTTCATGTGACTCCACGGAGTACCGGGCGCCGTCCAGGCACCTCGATTAGTTCTGGAGCTTTTGGAGT
ACGTCGTCTTTAGGTTGGGGGGAGGGGTTTTATGCGATGGAGTTTCCCCACACTGAGTGGGTGGAGACTG
AAGTTAGGCCAGCTTGGCACTTGATGTAATTCTCCTTGGAATTTGCCCTTTTTGAGTTTGGATCTTGGTT
CATTCTCAAGCCTCAGACAGTGGTTCAAAGTTTTTTTCTTCCATTTCAGGTGTCGTGATTAATTAAACGC
GTACCGATAGCTTCGAATTCTGCAGTCGACGATATCACTAGTCTCGAGCATTTTGGCAAAGAATTCGGCA
TGGTGAGCAAGGGCGAGGAGCTGTTCACCGGGGTGGTGCCCATCCTGGTCGAGCTGGACGGCGACGTAAA
CGGCCACAAGTTCAGCGTGTCCGGCGAGGGCGAGGGCGATGCCACCTACGGCAAGCTGACCCTGAAGCTT
CTATGCACCACCGGCAAGCTGCCCGTGCCCTGGCCCACCCTCGTGACCACCCTGGGCTACGGCCTGCAGT
GCTTCGCCCGCTACCCCGACCACATGAAGCAGCACGACTTCTTCAAGTCCGCCATGCCCGAAGGCTACGT
CCAGGAGCGCACCATCTTCTTCAAGGACGACGGCAACTACAAGACCCGCGCCGAGGTGAAGTTCGAGGGC
GACACCCTGGTGAACCGCATCGAGCTGAAGGGCATCGACTTCAAGGAGGACGGCAACATCCTGGGGCACA
AGCTGGAGTACAACTACAACAGCCACAACGTCTATATCACCGCCGACAAGCAGAAGAACGGCATCAAGGC
CAACTTCAAGATCCGCCACAACATCGAGGACGGCGGCGTGCAGCTCGCCGACCACTACCAGCAGAACACC
CCCATCGGCGACGGCCCCGTGCTGCTGCCCGACAACCACTACCTGAGCTACCAGTCCGCCCTGTTCAAAG
ACCCCAACGAGAAGCGCGATCACATGGTCCTGCTGGAGTTCCTGACCGCCGCCGGGATCACTGAGGGCAT
GAACGAGCTGTACCTCGAGATGGCGGACGAGGAGAAGCTGCCGCCCGGCTGGGAGAAGCGCATGAGCCGC
AGCTCAGGCCGAGTGTACTACTTCAACCACATCACTAACGCCAGCCAGTGGGAGCGGCCCAGCGGCAACA
GCAGCAGTGGTGGCAAAAACGGGCAGGGGGAGCCTGCCAGGGGTACCAGTGCTGGTGGTAGTGCTGGTGG
TAGTGCTGGTGGTAGTGCTGGTGGTAGTGCTGGTGGTTCCGGCAGTGCTGGTGGTAGTGCTGGTGGTAGT
ACCAGTGCTGGTGGTAGTGCTGGTGGTAGTGCTGGTGGTAGTGCTGGTGGTAGTGCTGGTGGTTCCGGCA
GTGCTGGTGGTAGTGCTGGTGGTAGTACCAGTGCTGGTGGTAGTGCTGGTGGTAGTGCTGGTGGTAGTGC
TGGTGGTAGTGCTGGTGGTTCCGGCAGTGCTGGTGGTAGTGCTGGTGGTAGTACCAGTGCTGGTGGTAGT
GCTGGTGGTAGTGCTGGTGGTAGTGCTGGTGGTAGTGCTGGTGGTTCCGGACCAGATGTCCCTAGAGCTC
CAGTGGATCCAGCATGGCTGTCATTCCAATTTCCGGGCGGCCGCATGGTGAGTAAAGGGGAAGAACTGTT
TACTGGCGTGGTGCCAATTCTGGTCGAACTGGATGGAGATGTAAATGGGCATAAATTTAGTGTGTCTGGA
GAAGGGGAAGGAGACGCTACATATGGGAAACTGACACTGAAATTTATTTGTACTACTGGAAAACTGCCTG
TGCCTTGGCCTACACTCGTGACAACCCTGTCTTGGGGAGTGCAGTGTTTTGCCCGGTATCCTGATCATAT
GAAACAGCATGATTTTTTCAAATCTGCCATGCCTGAGGGATATGTCCAGGAACGGACAATTTTCTTTAAA
GATGATGGGAATTATAAAACACGGGCCGAAGTGAAATTTGAAGGGGATACACTGGTGAATCGGATTGAAC
TGAAAGGAATTGATTTTAAAGAAGATGGGAATATTCTGGGCCATAAACTGGAATATAATTATTTCAGCGA
TAATGTCTACATTACAGCCGATAAACAGAAGAATGGGATTAAAGCCAATTTTAAAATTCGGCATAATATT
GAAGATGGAGGGGTGCAGCTCGCCGATCATTATCAGCAGAATACACCTATTGGGGATGGGCCTGTGCTGC
TGCCTGATAATCATTATCTGAGCACACAGTCTGCCCTGAGCAAGGACCCTAATGAAAAGCGGGACCATAT
GGTCCTGCTGGAATTTCTGACTGCCGCCGGCATTACACTCGGGATGGATGAACTGTCTAGACCTAAGAAG
AAGCGTAAGGTGTAAGTCGACGGTCGAGTCGAGAAGCTAGC
Features (pLannotate 1.2.2; 32 found; start..end, strand, type, name):
     23..43      +  CDS            HBsAg (S) (fragment): major/small (S) envelope protein of hepatitis B virus hepatitis B surface antigen
    161..623     +  misc_feature   IRES: internal ribosome entry site (IRES) of the encephalomyocarditis virus (EMCV)
    652..1050    +  CDS            BSD: blasticidin S deaminase; Aspergillus terreus BSD; confers resistance to blasticidin
   1143..1401    +  ncRNA          HBV PRE 1151-1410: Accession: RF02816 - Hepatitis B virus post-transcriptional regulatory element 1151-1410
   1367..1807    +  CDS            X: X_HBVD3 - Experimental evidence at protein level: Swiss-Prot protein existence level 1. Multifunctional protein that plays a role in silencing host antiviral defenses and promoting viral transcription. Does not seem to be essential for HBV infection. May be directly involved in development of cirrhosis and liver cancer (hepatocellular carcinoma). Most of cytosolic activities involve modulation of cytosolic calcium. The effect on apoptosis is controversial depending on the cell types in which the studies have been conducted. May induce apoptosis by localizing in mitochondria and causing loss of
   1829..1897    +  CDS            nef (fragment): NEF_HV1Z2 - Experimental evidence at protein level: Swiss-Prot protein existence level 1. Extracellular Nef protein targets CD4(+) T-lymphocytes for apoptosis by interacting with CXCR4 surface receptors. From Human immunodeficiency virus type 1 group M subtype D (isolate Z2/CDC-Z34) (HIV-1).
   1899..2132    +  LTR            3' LTR (ΔU3): self-inactivating 3' long terminal repeat (LTR) from HIV-1
   2204..2325    +  polyA_signal   SV40 poly(A) signal: SV40 polyadenylation signal
   2365..2500    +  rep_origin     SV40 ori: SV40 origin of replication
   2521..2539    -  promoter       T7 promoter: promoter for bacteriophage T7 RNA polymerase
   2547..2702    +  CDS            lacZα (fragment): LacZα fragment of β-galactosidase; lacZ fragment
   2707..3135    +  rep_origin     f1 ori (sequence partly withheld): f1 bacteriophage origin of replication; arrow indicates direction of (+) strand synthesis
   3188..3292    +  promoter       AmpR promoter: bla
   3293..4153    +  CDS            AmpR: β-lactamase; bla; confers resistance to ampicillin, carbenicillin, and related antibiotics
   4324..4912    +  rep_origin     ori: high-copy-number ColE1/pMB1/pBR322/pUC origin of replication
   5095..5187    +  CDS            lacI (fragment): lac repressor; lacI; The lac repressor binds to the lac operator to inhibit transcription in E. coli. This inhibition can be relieved by adding lactose or isopropyl-β-D-thiogalactopyranoside (IPTG).
   5200..5221    +  protein_bind   CAP binding site: CAP binding activates transcription in the presence of cAMP. E. coli catabolite activator protein
   5236..5266    +  promoter       lac promoter: promoter for the E. coli lac operon
   5274..5290    +  protein_bind   lac operator: The lac repressor binds to the lac operator to inhibit transcription in E. coli. This inhibition can be relieved by adding lactose or isopropyl-β-D-thiogalactopyranoside (IPTG). lac repressor encoded by lacI
   5335..5353    +  promoter       T3 promoter: promoter for bacteriophage T3 RNA polymerase
   5381..5607    +  promoter       RSV promoter: Rous sarcoma virus enhancer/promoter
   5608..5788    +  LTR            5' LTR (truncated): truncated 5' long terminal repeat (LTR) from HIV-1
   5835..5960    +  misc_feature   HIV-1 Ψ: packaging signal of human immunodeficiency virus type 1
   5944..6307    +  CDS            HIV-1 gag (fragment): gag protein from human immunodeficiency virus 1; gag
   6453..6686    +  misc_feature   RRE: The Rev response element (RRE) of HIV-1 allows for Rev-dependent mRNA export from the nucleus to the cytoplasm.
   7063..7163    +  CDS            Rev (fragment): human immunodeficiency virus 1 (HIV-1) Rev protein; rev; enhances nuclear export of unspliced and incompletely spliced viral mRNAs
   7177..7294    +  misc_feature   cPPT/CTS: central polypurine tract and central termination sequence of HIV-1
   7322..8484    +  promoter       EF-1α promoter: strong constitutive promoter for human elongation factor EF-1α
   8505..8527    +  misc_feature   MCS (fragment): multiple cloning site
   8566..9279    +  CDS            YPet: YPet is a basic (constitutively fluorescent) yellow fluorescent protein published in 2005, derived from Aequorea victoria. It has moderate acid sensitivity.
   9286..9447    +  CDS            PIN1 (fragment): PIN1_HUMAN - Experimental evidence at protein level: Swiss-Prot protein existence level 1. Peptidyl-prolyl cis/trans isomerase (PPIase) that binds to and isomerizes specific phosphorylated Ser/Thr-Pro (pSer/Thr-Pro) motifs (PubMed:21497122, PubMed:23623683, PubMed:29686383). By inducing conformational changes in a subset of phosphorylated proteins, acts as a molecular switch in multiple cellular processes (PubMed:21497122, PubMed:22033920, PubMed:23623683). Displays a preference for acidic residues located N-terminally to the proline bond to be isomerized. Regulates mitosis presumably by inter
   9871..10581   +  CDS            mTurquoise2: mTurquoise2 is a basic (constitutively fluorescent) cyan fluorescent protein published in 2012, derived from Aequorea victoria. It is reported to be a rapidly-maturing monomer with very low acid sensitivity.
