[The description below was written by a language model from this plasmid's Addgene catalogue record and pLannotate feature annotations shown in this document.]
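Description:
pLV x EF1a_EKAREN4(TA)-ires-blast is a third-generation-style, self-inactivating HIV-1 lentiviral transfer plasmid for stable expression of a FRET biosensor control in mammalian cells. In bacteria it is maintained through a high-copy ColE1/pUC-type origin and selected with ampicillin (AmpR); an f1 origin and SV40 origin are also present in the backbone. The viral portion comprises an RSV promoter fused to a truncated 5' LTR, the Ψ packaging signal with a gag fragment, the RRE for Rev-dependent export, the cPPT/CTS, and a ΔU3 3' LTR followed by an SV40 polyadenylation signal. A hepatitis B virus post-transcriptional regulatory element, with overlapping X-protein coding sequence, is annotated upstream of the 3' LTR, a position where such elements are generally placed to enhance transcript expression.

The payload is driven by the constitutive human EF-1α promoter. The annotated sensor consists of YPet, a fragment of human PIN1 that presumably acts as the phospho-Ser/Thr-Pro binding module, an unannotated stretch that likely holds the linker and ERK substrate region, and mTurquoise2, with a C-terminal nuclear localisation motif recorded in the catalogue. The sensor derives from the EKAREV ERK activity reporter, modified with a synthetic Turquoise2 sequence carrying many silent mutations to reduce recombination, and with point mutations in the sensor domain (K424P, K426W). The additional T420A change gives the "TA" designation. The record describes this version only as a control sensor for EKAREN4, and replacing a threonine with alanine would be expected to prevent phosphorylation at that site. An EMCV IRES downstream links the sensor to blasticidin S deaminase, allowing blasticidin selection of transduced cells. The associated work concerns single-cell ERK dynamics in colorectal cancer organoids.
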