Addgene plasmid #167831: pLV x EF1a_EKAREN4(TA)-ires-blast
Purpose: Control sensor for EKAREN4
Depositing lab: Hugo Snippert. Depositing organization: University Medical Centre Utrecht. Publication: Quantifying single-cell ERK dynamics in colorectal cancer organoids reveals EGFR as an amplifier of oncogenic MAPK pathway signalling. Ponsioen B, Post JB, Buissant des Amorie JR, Laskaris D, van Ineveld RL, Kersten S, Bertotti A, Sassi F, Sipieter F, Cappe B, Mertens S, Verlaan-Klink I, Boj SF, Vries RGJ, Rehmann H, Vandenabeele P, Riquet FB, Trusolino L, Bos JL, Snippert HJG. Nat Cell Biol. 2021 Apr;23(4):377-390. doi: 10.1038/s41556-021-00654-5. Epub 2021 Apr 1. PubMed 33795873.
Backbone
  Vector backbone: pLV lentiviral vector
  Vector type: Mammalian Expression, Lentiviral
  Selectable markers: Blasticidin
Growth in bacteria
  Bacterial resistance: Ampicillin, 100 μg/mL
  Growth temperature: 37°C
  Growth strain: NEB Stable
  Copy number: High Copy
Gene/Insert
  Gene/Insert name: EKAREN4(TA)
  Species: Synthetic
  Insert size (bp): 1950
  Mutation: K424P, K426W, T420A
  Promoter: EF1a
  Tag / fusion protein: nls localization motif (C terminal on insert)
  Cloning method: Ligation Independent Cloning
  Sequencing primers: 5′ TGGAATTTGCCCTTTTTGAG; 3′ AATGTTAACGACCGGt
Resource information
  A portion of this plasmid was derived from a plasmid made by: EKAREV (Komatsu et al.)
Terms and licenses: Academic/Nonprofit Terms; Industry Terms: Not Available to Industry
Depositor comments: We received EKAREV FRET biosensor from Matsuda-lab (Japan). We subsequently improved by insertion of a Turquoise2 synthetic DNA, including 169 silent mutations (reducing recombination) and adapted the sensor domain by point mutagenesis.
How to cite: pLV x EF1a_EKAREN4(TA)-ires-blast was a gift from Hugo Snippert (Addgene plasmid # 167831 ; http://n2t.net/addgene:167831 ; RRID:Addgene_167831)
