>Addgene plasmid #167831 | pLV x EF1a_EKAREN4(TA)-ires-blast | depositor partial sequence | sequence record 325730 | EKAREN4 control FRET biosensor + polyA
ATGGTGAGCAAGGGCGAGGAGCTGTTCACCGGGGTGGTGCCCATCCTGGTCGAGCTGGACGGCGACGTAA
ACGGCCACAAGTTCAGCGTGTCCGGCGAGGGCGAGGGCGATGCCACCTACGGCAAGCTGACCCTGAAGCT
TCTATGCACCACCGGCAAGCTGCCCGTGCCCTGGCCCACCCTCGTGACCACCCTGGGCTACGGCCTGCAG
TGCTTCGCCCGCTACCCCGACCACATGAAGCAGCACGACTTCTTCAAGTCCGCCATGCCCGAAGGCTACG
TCCAGGAGCGCACCATCTTCTTCAAGGACGACGGCAACTACAAGACCCGCGCCGAGGTGAAGTTCGAGGG
CGACACCCTGGTGAACCGCATCGAGCTGAAGGGCATCGACTTCAAGGAGGACGGCAACATCCTGGGGCAC
AAGCTGGAGTACAACTACAACAGCCACAACGTCTATATCACCGCCGACAAGCAGAAGAACGGCATCAAGG
CCAACTTCAAGATCCGCCACAACATCGAGGACGGCGGCGTGCAGCTCGCCGACCACTACCAGCAGAACAC
CCCCATCGGCGACGGCCCCGTGCTGCTGCCCGACAACCACTACCTGAGCTACCAGTCCGCCCTGTTCAAA
GACCCCAACGAGAAGCGCGATCACATGGTCCTGCTGGAGTTCCTGACCGCCGCCGGGATCACTGAGGGCA
TGAACGAGCTGTACCTCGAGATGGCGGACGAGGAGAAGCTGCCGCCCGGCTGGGAGAAGCGCATGAGCCG
CAGCTCAGGCCGAGTGTACTACTTCAACCACATCACTAACGCCAGCCAGTGGGAGCGGCCCAGCGGCAAC
AGCAGCAGTGGTGGCAAAAACGGGCAGGGGGAGCCTGCCAGGGGTACCAGTGCTGGTGGTAGTGCTGGTG
GTAGTGCTGGTGGTAGTGCTGGTGGTAGTGCTGGTGGTTCCGGCAGTGCTGGTGGTAGTGCTGGTGGTAG
TACCAGTGCTGGTGGTAGTGCTGGTGGTAGTGCTGGTGGTAGTGCTGGTGGTAGTGCTGGTGGTTCCGGC
AGTGCTGGTGGTAGTGCTGGTGGTAGTACCAGTGCTGGTGGTAGTGCTGGTGGTAGTGCTGGTGGTAGTG
CTGGTGGTAGTGCTGGTGGTTCCGGCAGTGCTGGTGGTAGTGCTGGTGGTAGTACCAGTGCTGGTGGTAG
TGCTGGTGGTAGTGCTGGTGGTAGTGCTGGTGGTAGTGCTGGTGGTTCCGGACCAGATGTCCCTAGAGCT
CCAGTGGATCCAGCATGGCTGTCATTCCAATTTCCGGGCGGCCGCATGGTGAGTAAAGGGGAAGAACTGT
TTACTGGCGTGGTGCCAATTCTGGTCGAACTGGATGGAGATGTAAATGGGCATAAATTTAGTGTGTCTGG
AGAAGGGGAAGGAGACGCTACATATGGGAAACTGACACTGAAATTTATTTGTACTACTGGAAAACTGCCT
GTGCCTTGGCCTACACTCGTGACAACCCTGTCTTGGGGAGTGCAGTGTTTTGCCCGGTATCCTGATCATA
TGAAACAGCATGATTTTTTCAAATCTGCCATGCCTGAGGGATATGTCCAGGAACGGACAATTTTCTTTAA
AGATGATGGGAATTATAAAACACGGGCCGAAGTGAAATTTGAAGGGGATACACTGGTGAATCGGATTGAA
CTGAAAGGAATTGATTTTAAAGAAGATGGGAATATTCTGGGCCATAAACTGGAATATAATTATTTCAGCG
ATAATGTCTACATTACAGCCGATAAACAGAAGAATGGGATTAAAGCCAATTTTAAAATTCGGCATAATAT
TGAAGATGGAGGGGTGCAGCTCGCCGATCATTATCAGCAGAATACACCTATTGGGGATGGGCCTGTGCTG
CTGCCTGATAATCATTATCTGAGCACACAGTCTGCCCTGAGCAAGGACCCTAATGAAAAGCGGGACCATA
TGGTCCTGCTGGAATTTCTGACTGCCGCCGGCATTACACTCGGGATGGATGAACTGTCTAGACCTAAGAA
GAAGCGTAAGGTGTAA
